Addgene plasmid #18493: T4 Lysozyme M102A M106A WT*
Depositing lab: Brian Matthews. Depositing organization: University of Oregon.
Backbone
  Vector backbone: pHS1403
  Backbone size w/o insert (bp): 5000
  Vector type: Bacterial Expression
Growth in bacteria
  Bacterial resistance: Ampicillin, 100 μg/mL
  Growth temperature: 37°C
  Growth strain: DH5alpha
  Copy number: High Copy
Gene/Insert
  Gene/Insert name: T4 Lysozyme (alt name: 3A72 TA)
  Species: Bacteriophage T4
  Insert size (bp): 600
  Mutation: M102A M106A WT*
  GenBank ID: NP_049736
  Entrez Gene: e (a.k.a. T4p123)
  Cloning method: Restriction Enzyme; 5′ cloning site BamHI (not destroyed); 3′ cloning site HindIII (not destroyed)
  Sequencing primers: 5′ na; 3′ GGCGTATCACGAGGCCC
Terms and licenses: Academic/Nonprofit Terms; Industry Terms: Not Available to Industry
Depositor comments: The BamHI site is 27 bp from the ATG and the HindIII site is 115 bp from the stop.
How to cite: T4 Lysozyme M102A M106A WT* was a gift from Brian Matthews (Addgene plasmid # 18493 ; http://n2t.net/addgene:18493 ; RRID:Addgene_18493)
