[The description below was written by a language model from this plasmid's Addgene catalogue record.]
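Description:
T4 Lysozyme M102A M106A WT* is a bacterial expression plasmid built on the pHS1403 backbone (about 5 kb without insert). It carries an approximately 600 bp insert encoding lysozyme from bacteriophage T4, the product of phage gene e. The plasmid is maintained in E. coli at high copy number and selected with ampicillin. The record does not name the origin of replication or the promoter that drives expression, and no feature table is provided, so the regulatory context of the coding sequence cannot be described beyond the vector being classed as a bacterial expression vector. No tags or fusion partners are listed.

The insert was cloned as a BamHI–HindIII fragment, and both sites remain intact. According to the depositor's comments, the BamHI site lies 27 bp from the start codon and the HindIII site 115 bp from the stop codon, so the fragment includes short flanking untranslated sequence and can be excised or transferred as a unit. The coding sequence carries two substitutions, methionine to alanine at positions 102 and 106, in the "WT*" background. In the T4 lysozyme literature this designation generally refers to the cysteine-free pseudo-wild-type protein used as the reference for mutational work, although the record itself does not define the term.

The record states no specific purpose. Replacing two methionines with the much smaller alanine is a typical large-to-small substitution design. A construct of this kind would suit recombinant production of the variant protein for studies of protein stability, folding and structure, where T4 lysozyme is a widely used model system.
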