>Addgene plasmid #18493 | T4 Lysozyme M102A M106A WT* | addgene partial sequence | sequence record 24279 | 3primeUP
CTANGAAAAAGCCCGCTCATTAGGCGGGCTCAGATCTGCTCATGTTTTGACAGCTTATCATCGATAAGCT
TCGGCAATAAATTCTTGATATGTTTTCATATGTTTCCTTTAAATATTTTAATTAGTAATTGTCTATTCAA
GTAATTGTGAATATACTATCACAATTCCAAGAGAAAGTAAACAGCTTTATAGATTTTTATACGCGTCCCA
AGTGCCAGTTCTAAACGTTGTAATGACTCGTTTTGCGCGATTAGGTGTTTGATTATACCATCTACTTTTA
GCTAAGTTAACTGCTGCTTCATCCCAGCGTTTTTGTTGAAGCATACGTAAAGAGTTAGTAAATCCTGCCA
CACCGGTTTCTCCCGCTTGGAAAACCGCATTAATCAATGCAGCGCGACGAACCGCATCAAGAGAATCATA
AACCGGTTTTAATTTAGCATTTCTCAGAATTCCGCGAACAGCAGCATCAACATCCTGATTAAAGAGTTTT
TCAGCCTCATCTTTTGTAATTACACCATTAGTATTACGCCCAATAGCTTTATCTAATTCAGATTTAGCAG
CATTAAGTGATGGACTTTTTGTAAGCAAATGACCGATGCCAATAGTGTAATAGCCTTCTGTGTCTTTATA
GATTTTAAGTCTAAGACCTTCATCTATACGTAACATTTCAAATATATTCATAATACCTCCTAAGCATCGA
TGGATCCTGTTTCCTGTGTGAAATTGTTATCCGCTCACAATTCCACACATTATACGAGCCGATGATTAAT
TGTCAACAGGGGGATGGGGAGTAGCTGATCCTGTTCCTGGTGAATTGTATCGC
